Addgene plasmid #226414: pGWB514-35S:QvFLS2-HA
Purpose: Expressing Quercus variabilis FLS2 protein in plants
Depositing lab: Gitta Coaker. Depositing organization: University of California, Davis. Publication: Unlocking expanded flagellin perception through rational receptor engineering. Li T, Jarquin Bolanos E, Stevens DM, Sha H, Prigozhin DM, Coaker G. Nat Plants. 2025 Aug;11(8):1628-1641. doi: 10.1038/s41477-025-02049-y. Epub 2025 Jul 28. PubMed 40721669.
Backbone
  Vector backbone: pGWB514
  Vector type: Plant Expression
  Selectable markers: Hygromycin
Growth in bacteria
  Bacterial resistance: Spectinomycin, 50 μg/mL
  Growth temperature: 37°C
  Growth strain: DH5alpha
  Copy number: High Copy
Gene/Insert
  Gene/Insert name: QvFLS2
  Species: Quercus variabilis
  Insert size (bp): 4000
  Promoter: 35S
  Tag / fusion protein: HA (C terminal on insert)
  Cloning method: Gateway Cloning
Terms and licenses: Academic/Nonprofit Terms; Industry Terms: Not Available to Industry
How to cite: pGWB514-35S:QvFLS2-HA was a gift from Gitta Coaker (Addgene plasmid # 226414 ; http://n2t.net/addgene:226414 ; RRID:Addgene_226414)
