[The description below was written by a language model from this plasmid's Addgene catalogue record and pLannotate feature annotations shown in this document.]
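Description:
pGWB514-35S:QvFLS2-HA is a Gateway-derived binary T-DNA vector for expressing the FLS2 receptor of the oak Quercus variabilis in plants. It is built on the pGWB514 backbone and, at about 14.5 kb, carries two replication systems. A high-copy ColE1/pUC-type origin with the pBR322 bom region supports propagation in E. coli. The pVS1 oriV, together with the RepA replication and StaA stability proteins, allows stable maintenance in Agrobacterium. Bacterial selection is by spectinomycin through an aadA (SmR) aminoglycoside adenylyltransferase gene located outside the T-DNA. Short annotated fragments of rop, lacZα, a gentamicin resistance gene and Tn5 transposase appear to be non-functional remnants of the vector's construction.

Between the nopaline-type right and left border repeats lie two plant cassettes. In the first, the constitutive CaMV 35S promoter drives the QvFLS2 coding sequence, recorded as roughly 4 kb. The insert sits between attB1 and attB2 sites, consistent with introduction by Gateway recombination. It is followed downstream of attB2 by a triple HA epitope, matching the recorded C-terminal tag, and then by a NOS terminator. The second cassette, in the opposite orientation, places a hygromycin phosphotransferase gene under the NOS promoter and terminator, which allows selection of transformed plant tissue.

The stated purpose is expression of QvFLS2 in plants. FLS2 is generally known as the receptor kinase that perceives bacterial flagellin, and the HA tag allows the protein to be detected or immunoprecipitated. The associated work concerns flagellin perception and receptor engineering. The binary design suits Agrobacterium-mediated delivery, though the record does not specify whether transient or stable transformation was used.
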