Features (pLannotate 1.2.2; 26 found; start..end, strand, type, name):
      1..588     +  rep_origin     ori: high-copy-number ColE1/pMB1/pBR322/pUC origin of replication
    774..914     -  misc_feature   bom: basis of mobility region from pBR322
   1016..1055    -  CDS            rop (fragment): Rop protein, which maintains plasmids at low copy number; rop
   1258..1452    -  rep_origin     pVS1 oriV: origin of replication for the Pseudomonas plasmid pVS1 (Heeb et al., 2000)
   1518..2591    -  CDS            pVS1 RepA: replication protein from the Pseudomonas plasmid pVS1 (Heeb et al., 2000)
   3020..3649    -  CDS            pVS1 StaA: stability protein from the Pseudomonas plasmid pVS1 (Heeb et al., 2000)
   4209..4610    -  CDS            Y4CG_SINFN (fragment): Protein inferred from homology: Swiss-Prot protein existence level 3. From Sinorhizobium fredii (strain NBRC 101917 / NGR234).
   4950..4974    -  misc_feature   RB T-DNA repeat: right border repeat from nopaline C58 T-DNA
   5040..5194    -  CDS            lacZα (fragment): LacZα fragment of β-galactosidase; lacZ fragment
   5197..5217    -  misc_feature   MCS (fragment): pUC18/19 multiple cloning site
   5708..6049    +  promoter       CaMV 35S promoter: strong constitutive promoter from cauliflower mosaic virus
   6075..6099    +  protein_bind   attB1: mutant version of attB; recombination site for the Gateway® BP reaction BP Clonase™
  10174..10198   -  protein_bind   attB2: mutant version of attB; recombination site for the Gateway® BP reaction BP Clonase™
  10227..10316   +  CDS            3xHA: three tandem HA epitope tags
  10350..10602   +  terminator     NOS terminator: nopaline synthase terminator and poly(A) signal
  10657..10679   -  protein_bind   lac operator (fragment): The lac repressor binds to the lac operator to inhibit transcription in E. coli. This inhibition can be relieved by adding lactose or isopropyl-β-D-thiogalactopyranoside (IPTG). lac repressor encoded by lacI
  10683..10713   -  promoter       lac promoter: promoter for the E. coli lac operon
  10728..10749   -  protein_bind   CAP binding site: CAP binding activates transcription in the presence of cAMP. E. coli catabolite activator protein
  10785..11037   -  terminator     NOS terminator: nopaline synthase terminator and poly(A) signal
  11188..12213   -  CDS            HygR: aminoglycoside phosphotransferase from E. coli; aph(4)-Ia; confers resistance to hygromycin
  12265..12444   -  promoter       NOS promoter: nopaline synthase promoter
  12524..12853   -  CDS            tnpA (fragment): TN5P_ECOLX - Also known as tnp. Experimental evidence at protein level: Swiss-Prot protein existence level 1. Mediates transposition of transposon Tn5 by a 'cut and paste' mechanism. First, the monomeric transposase binds the 19 bp inverted DNA repeats flanking the transposon. Then, dimerization of the DNA- bound transposase creates a synaptic DNA complex. After nicking of the first DNA strand, excision of the transposon proceeds through a series of intermediates. The transposase then mediates the insertion of the transposon at a new site by strand transfer. The activity of the wild- type tran
  12950..12974   -  misc_feature   LB T-DNA repeat: left border repeat from nopaline C58 T-DNA
  13233..13256   +  promoter       Pc promoter (fragment): intI1 (promoter lies within the coding sequence); class 1 integron promoter
  13432..13488   +  CDS            GmR (fragment): gentamycin acetyltransferase; aacC1; confers resistance to gentamycin
  13499..14286   +  CDS            SmR (fragment): aminoglycoside adenylyltransferase (Murphy, 1985); aadA; confers resistance to spectinomycin and streptomycin
>Addgene plasmid #226414 | pGWB514-35S:QvFLS2-HA | addgene full sequence | sequence record 450285 | Addgene NGS Result
TTGAGATCCTTTTTTTCTGCGCGTAATCTGCTGCTTGCAAACAAAAAAACCACCGCTACCAGCGGTGGTT
TGTTTGCCGGATCAAAGCTACCAACTCTTTTTCCGAAGGTAACTGGCTTCAGCAGAGCGCAGATACCAAA
TACTGTCCTTCTAGTGTAGCCGTAGTTAGGCCACCACTTCAAGAACTCTGTAGCACCGCCTACATACCTC
GCTCTGCTAATCCTGTTACCAGTGGCTGCTGCCAGTGGCGATAAGTCGTGTCTTACCGGGTTGGACTCAA
GACGATAGTTACCGGATAAGGCGCAGCGGTCGGGCTGAACGGGGGGTTCGTGCACACAGCCCAGCTTGGA
GCGAACGACCTACACCGAACTGAGATACCTACAGCGTGAGCTATGAGAAAGCGCCACGCTTCCCGAAGGG
AGAAAGGCGGACAGGTATCCGGTAAGCGGCAGGGTCGGAACAGGAGAGCGCACGAGGGAGCTTCCAGGGG
GAAACGCCTGGTATCTTTATAGTCCTGTCGGGTTTCGCCACCTCTGACTTGAGCGTCGATTTTTGTGATG
CTCGTCAGGGGGGCGGAGCCTATGGAAAAACGCCAGCAACGCGGCCTTTTTACGGTTCCTGGCCTTTTGC
TGGCCTTTTGCTCACATGTTCTTTCCTGCGTTATCCCCTGATTCTGTGGATAACCGTATTACCGCCTTTG
AGTGAGCTGATACCGCTCGCCGCAGCCGAACGACCGAGCGCAGCGAGTCAGTGAGCGAGGAAGCGGAAGA
GCGCCTGATGCGGTATTTTCTCCTTACGCATCTGTGCGGTATTTCACACCGCATATGGTGCACTCTCAGT
ACAATCTGCTCTGATGCCGCATAGTTAAGCCAGTATACACTCCGCTATCGCTACGTGACTGGGTCATGGC
TGCGCCCCGACACCCGCCAACACCCGCTGACGCGCCCTGACGGGCTTGTCTGCTCCCGGCATCCGCTTAC
AGACAAGCTGTGACCGTCTCCGGGAGCTGCATGTGTCAGAGGTTTTCACCGTCATCACCGAAACGCGCGA
GGCAGGGTGCCTTGATGTGGGCGCCGGCGGTCGAGTGGCGACGGCGCGGCTTGTCCGCGCCCTGGTAGAT
TGCCTGGCCGTAGGCCAGCCATTTTTGAGCGGCCAGCGGCCGCGATAGGCCGACGCGAAGCGGCGGGGCG
TAGGGAGCGCAGCGACCGAAGGGTAGGCGCTTTTTGCAGCTCTTCGGCTGTGCGCTGGCCAGACAGTTAT
GCACAGGCCAGGCGGGTTTTAAGAGTTTTAATAAGTTTTAAAGAGTTTTAGGCGGAAAAATCGCCTTTTT
TCTCTTTTATATCAGTCACTTACATGTGTGACCGGTTCCCAATGTACGGCTTTGGGTTCCCAATGTACGG
GTTCCGGTTCCCAATGTACGGCTTTGGGTTCCCAATGTACGTGCTATCCACAGGAAAGAGACCTTTTCGA
CCTTTTTCCCCTGCTAGGGCAATTTGCCCTAGCATCTGCTCCGTACATTAGGAACCGGCGGATGCTTCGC
CCTCGATCAGGTTGCGGTAGCGCATGACTAGGATCGGGCCAGCCTGCCCCGCCTCCTCCTTCAAATCGTA
CTCCGGCAGGTCATTTGACCCGATCAGCTTGCGCACGGTGAAACAGAACTTCTTGAACTCTCCGGCGCTG
CCACTGCGTTCGTAGATCGTCTTGAACAACCATCTGGCTTCTGCCTTGCCTGCGGCGCGGCGTGCCAGGC
GGTAGAGAAAACGGCCGATGCCGGGATCGATCAAAAAGTAATCGGGGTGAACCGTCAGCACGTCCGGGTT
CTTGCCTTCTGTGATCTCGCGGTACATCCAATCAGCTAGCTCGATCTCGATGTACTCCGGCCGCCCGGTT
TCGCTCTTTACGATCTTGTAGCGGCTAATCAAGGCTTCACCCTCGGATACCGTCACCAGGCGGCCGTTCT
TGGCCTTCTTCGTACGCTGCATGGCAACGTGCGTGGTGTTTAACCGAATGCAGGTTTCTACCAGGTCGTC
TTTCTGCTTTCCGCCATCGGCTCGCCGGCAGAACTTGAGTACGTCCGCAACGTGTGGACGGAACACGCGG
CCGGGCTTGTCTCCCTTCCCTTCCCGGTATCGGTTCATGGATTCGGTTAGATGGGAAACCGCCATCAGTA
CCAGGTCGTAATCCCACACACTGGCCATGCCGGCCGGCCCTGCGGAAACCTCTACGTGCCCGTCTGGAAG
CTCGTAGCGGATCACCTCGCCAGCTCGTCGGTCACGCTTCGACAGACGGAAAACGGCCACGTCCATGATG
CTGCGACTATCGCGGGTGCCCACGTCATAGAGCATCGGAACGAAAAAATCTGGTTGCTCGTCGCCCTTGG
GCGGCTTCCTAATCGACGGCGCACCGGCTGCCGGCGGTTGCCGGGATTCTTTGCGGATTCGATCAGCGGC
CGCTTGCCACGATTCACCGGGGCGTGCTTCTGCCTCGATGCGTTGCCGCTGGGCGGCCTGCGCGGCCTTC
AACTTCTCCACCAGGTCATCACCCAGCGCCGCGCCGATTTGTACCGGGCCGGATGGTTTGCGACCGCTCA
CGCCGATTCCTCGGGCTTGGGGGTTCCAGTGCCATTGCAGGGCCGGCAGACAACCCAGCCGCTTACGCCT
GGCCAACCGCCCGTTCCTCCACACATGGGGCATTCCACGGCGTCGGTGCCTGGTTGTTCTTGATTTTCCA
TGCCGCCTCCTTTAGCCGCTAAAATTCATCTACTCATTTATTCATTTGCTCATTTACTCTGGTAGCTGCG
CGATGTATTCAGATAGCAGCTCGGTAATGGTCTTGCCTTGGCGTACCGCGTACATCTTCAGCTTGGTGTG
ATCCTCCGCCGGCAACTGAAAGTTGACCCGCTTCATGGCTGGCGTGTCTGCCAGGCTGGCCAACGTTGCA
GCCTTGCTGCTGCGTGCGCTCGGACGGCCGGCACTTAGCGTGTTTGTGCTTTTGCTCATTTTCTCTTTAC
CTCATTAACTCAAATGAGTTTTGATTTAATTTCAGCGGCCAGCGCCTGGACCTCGCGGGCAGCGTCGCCC
TCGGGTTCTGATTCAAGAACGGTTGTGCCGGCGGCGGCAGTGCCTGGGTAGCTCACGCGCTGCGTGATAC
GGGACTCAAGAATGGGCAGCTCGTACCCGGCCAGCGCCTCGGCAACCTCACCGCCGATGCGCGTGCCTTT
GATCGCCCGCGACACGACAAAGGCCGCTTGTAGCCTTCCATCCGTGACCTCAATGCGCTGCTTAACCAGC
TCCACCAGGTCGGCGGTGGCCCATATGTCGTAAGGGCTTGGCTGCACCGGAATCAGCACGAAGTCGGCTG
CCTTGATCGCGGACACAGCCAAGTCCGCCGCCTGGGGCGCTCCGTCGATCACTACGAAGTCGCGCCGGCC
GATGGCCTTCACGTCGCGGTCAATCGTCGGGCGGTCGATGCCGACAACGGTTAGCGGTTGATCTTCCCGC
ACGGCCGCCCAATCGCGGGCACTGCCCTGGGGATCGGAATCGACTAACAGAACATCGGCCCCGGCGAGTT
GCAGGGCGCGGGCTAGATGGGTTGCGATGGTCGTCTTGCCTGACCCGCCTTTCTGGTTAAGTACAGCGAT
AACCTTCATGCGTTCCCCTTGCGTATTTGTTTATTTACTCATCGCATCATATACGCAGCGACCGCATGAC
GCAAGCTGTTTTACTCAAATACACATCACCTTTTTAGACGGCGGCGCTCGGTTTCTTCAGCGGCCAAGCT
GGCCGGCCAGGCCGCCAGCTTGGCATCAGACAAACCGGCCAGGATTTCATGCAGCCGCACGGTTGAGACG
TGCGCGGGCGGCTCGAACACGTACCCGGCCGCGATCATCTCCGCCTCGATCTCTTCGGTAATGAAAAACG
GTTCGTCCTGGCCGTCCTGGTGCGGTTTCATGCTTGTTCCTCTTGGCGTTCATTCTCGGCGGCCGCCAGG
GCGTCGGCCTCGGTCAATGCGTCCTCACGGAAGGCACCGCGCCGCCTGGCCTCGGTGGGCGTCACTTCCT
CGCTGCGCTCAAGTGCGCGGTACAGGGTCGAGCGATGCACGCCAAGCAGTGCAGCCGCCTCTTTCACGGT
GCGGCCTTCCTGGTCGATCAGCTCGCGGGCGTGCGCGATCTGTGCCGGGGTGAGGGTAGGGCGGGGGCCA
AACTTCACGCCTCGGGCCTTGGCGGCCTCGCGCCCGCTCCGGGTGCGGTCGATGATTAGGGAACGCTCGA
ACTCGGCAATGCCGGCGAACACGGTCAACACCATGCGGCCGGCCGGCGTGGTGGTGTCGGCCCACGGCTC
TGCCAGGCTACGCAGGCCCGCGCCGGCCTCCTGGATGCGCTCGGCAATGTCCAGTAGGTCGCGGGTGCTG
CGGGCCAGGCGGTCTAGCCTGGTCACTGTCACAACGTCGCCAGGGCGTAGGTGGTCAAGCATCCTGGCCA
GCTCCGGGCGGTCGCGCCTGGTGCCGGTGATCTTCTCGGAAAACAGCTTGGTGCAGCCGGCCGCGTGCAG
TTCGGCCCGTTGGTTGGTCAAGTCCTGGTCGTCGGTGCTGACGCGGGCATAGCCCAGCAGGCCAGCGGCG
GCGCTCTTGTTCATGGCGTAATGTCTCCGGTTCTAGTCGCAAGTATTCTACTTTATGCGACTAAAACACG
CGACAAGAAAACGCCAGGAAAAGGGCAGGGCGGCAGCCTGTCGCGTAACTTAGGACTTGTGCGACATGTC
GTTTTCAGAAGACGGCTGCACTGAACGTCAGAAGCCGACTGCACTATAGCAGCGGAGGGGTTGGATCAAA
GTACTTTGATCCCGAGGGGAACCCTGTGGTTGGCATGCACATACAAATGGACGAACGGATAAACCTTTTC
ACGCCCTTTTAAATATCCGATTATTCTAATAAACGCTCTTTTCTCTTAGGTTTACCCGCCAATATATCCT
GTCAAACACTGATAGTTTAAACTGAAGGCGGGAAACGACAATCTGATCCAAGCTCAAGCTGCTCTAGCAT
TCGCCATTCAGGCTGCGCAACTGTTGGGAAGGGCGATCGGTGCGGGCCTCTTCGCTATTACGCCAGCTGG
CGAAAGGGGGATGTGCTGCAAGGCGATTAAGTTGGGTAACGCCAGGGTTTTCCCAGTCACGACGTTGTAA
AACGACGGCCAGTGCCAAGCTTGCATGCCTGCAGGTCCCCAGATTAGCCTTTTCAATTTCAGAAAGAATG
CTAACCCACAGATGGTTAGAGAGGCTTACGCAGCAGGTCTCATCAAGACGATCTACCCGAGCAATAATCT
CCAGGAAATCAAATACCTTCCCAAGAAGGTTAAAGATGCAGTCAAAAGATTCAGGACTAACTGCATCAAG
AACACAGAGAAAGATATATTTCTCAAGATCAGAAGTACTATTCCAGTATGGACGATTCAAGGCTTGCTTC
ACAAACCAAGGCAAGTAATAGAGATTGGAGTCTCTAAAAAGGTAGTTCCCACTGAATCAAAGGCCATGGA
GTCAAAGATTCAAATAGAGGACCTAACAGAACTCGCCGTAAAGACTGGCGAACAGTTCATACAGAGTCTC
TTACGACTCAATGACAAGAAGAAAATCTTCGTCAACATGGTGGAGCACGACACACTTGTCTACTCCAAAA
ATATCAAAGATACAGTCTCAGAAGACCAAAGGGCAATTGAGACTTTTCAACAAAGGGTAATATCCGGAAA
CCTCCTCGGATTCCATTGCCCAGCTATCTGTCACTTTATTGTGAAGATAGTGGAAAAGGAAGGTGGCTCC
TACAAATGCCATCATTGCGATAAAGGAAAGGCCATCGTTGAAGATGCCTCTGCCGACAGTGGTCCCAAAG
ATGGACCCCCACCCACGAGGAGCATCGTGGAAAAAGAAGACGTTCCAACCACGTCTTCAAAGCAAGTGGA
TTGATGTGATATCTCCACTGACGTAAGGGATGACGCACAATCCCACTATCCTTCGCAAGACCCTTCCTCT
ATATAAGGAAGTTCATTTCATTTGGAGAGAACACGGGGGACTCTAGAGTTATCAACAAGTTTGTACAAAA
AAGCAGGCTCCGCGGCCGCCCCCTTCACCATGGTATCTCAAAAAATTGGTTTGATTGTAATCATAGTTTG
TTCCCTTCTAGTTGCTGTTCTATCTGAAGAATCAAGCTTAGAAGTTCAACTTGAGGCCTTGAATGCTTTC
AAGAATTCCATCACCAATGACCCATTTGGAGCACTTGCGGATTGGACTGACAGTAACCACCACTGCAACT
GGTCCGGTATTGCTTGTGACCCTTCAAATCATGTCATTTCAATTTCTCTTATTGATAAGCAGCTTAAAGG
TGAAATCACACCATTCCTTGGAAACCTTTCAAGCCTCCAGGTTCTTGATTTAACGTTGAATTCATTTACA
GGCCACATTCCAGCTCAACTGGGACTTTGCTCCCAGCTCTCTGAGCTAACTCTTTATGAAAATTCTCTTT
CAGGTCCAATTCCACCAGAACTAGGAAACCTAAAAAATCTGCAGTCCGTAGATTTAGGTGATAACTCTTT
GAATGGAAGCATCCCCGAAAGCATTTGTAACTGCACATCATTGTTAGCCTTTGGTGTCATTTTTAATAAT
CTAACTGGAAAAATCCCTTCAAACATAGGCAATTTAGCTAACCTTCAACTCTTTTTAGTATATGGGAACA
AGTTGGTTGGTTCTATACCTGTATCCATTGGTAGGTTGGAATCTTTACAAGCTTTAGACCTGAGTCAAAA
CCAATTCTCTGGAGTAATTCCTCCACAGATAGGAAACTTATCAAATTTAGAGTATCTTCTCTTGTTTGAA
AATTCCTTTCTTGGGAAAATTCCATCTGAACTAGGTCGCTGTAAACAGCTTGTTGCTCTTGAACTATACA
CCAATCAGTTCACTGGAGGCATTCCACTTGAGATTGGATATTTGTATCATCTAGAAACATTGCGGTTGTA
CAAGAATAAGTTAAATTCTACCATTCCTGCCTCCATATTTCAATTGAAATCATTAACCCATTTAGGACTT
TCGGAGAATGAATTAACTGGAATAATACCCTTTGAGCTAGGATCATTGAGATCATTGGAAGTGTTGACCC
TGCATTCAAATAAGTTCTCTGGGGAGGTTCCTTCGTCATTGACGAACTTGACAAATTTAACCCAGTTGTC
TATGAGCTTCAATTTCCTCACAGGGAAGCTTCCATCAGATATTGGATTGCTTTACAACTTGAAGAACCTA
ACCATGAACAACAATCTCCTTGAGGGAGCCATTCCGTCTAGTATCACCAACTGCACCCATCTTCTAGTCA
TAGGTTTATCTCGTAACAGAATAACAGGGAAAATTCCTCAGGGTTTTCAGCAGTTGCAAAATCTTACTTT
CCTGAGTCTGTCGTACAATAAAATGGTAGGTGTAATACCAGATGGTCTCTTCAATTGCTCCAATCTTCGT
ATTTTAGATTTGACTCAGAACTTTTTTAGAGGGCCAATAAAGTCTGGCATTGGCAAACTTTCTAATCTCC
AGATTTTGCGAGCCCATTCTAATTCATTCATAGGGCCAATCCCACCTGACACTGGCAATTTAAGTAAACT
TTTTTCTTTATCACTTGGTCAAAATAGTTTGTCAGGTCTAGTTCCACCAGAATTATCTAAACTTTCTCTT
CTCCAAGGGCTCTATCTGAATGACAATGATCTAGAGGGTGCAATACCTGAGAATTTTTTTGAAATGAAAC
AGCTAAACGAACTTGGGTTGCAGAATAATAAGTTCAAGGGTCCAATTCCAGATGCAATTTCTAAGCTTGA
GCAGCTTTCTTACTTAAACCTCCATGGCAACATGCTTAACGGGTCCATTCTGAGAAGCATGGGGCATCTT
AACCAACTTATGACCTTGGATCTCTCCCACAATTATCTTACAGGATCAATACCTGCATCAGTGCTTGCAA
GTATGAAAAGAATGCAGTTATATTTGAACTTCTCATACAATTTCTTGGTTGGAACTATTCCAGATGAGCT
TGGAATGTTGGAAATGGTTCAAGCCATTGACATCTCAAACAATAATCTTTCGGGGACCATTCCTAAAACA
ATTGGTGGCTGCAAAAATTTGTTCTCTCTTGATTTATCAGGGAATAATCTTTCTGGTCCAATTCCGGCTG
AAGAATTTACTCAAATGGTTATGCTTAGTAGCTTGAACCTTTCAAGGAACAAGTTAGATGGTGGACTCCC
TGAAGACCTGGCAGCTCTGAAGTACCTTAGCTCTCTTGACCTTTCTCAGAATCAGTTGAAGGGCATTATC
CCTGAGAGCTTTGCCAATCTCTCTAACTTGAAATATCTAAACCTTTCTTTCAATCAACTTGAAGGCCATG
TTCCAGAGATTGGAATATTCAGACATATTAACTCATCTAGTTTGATGGGAAACCCTCATCTGTGTGGTAT
TGAATTCCTCAGGTCCTGCAGCAAATTGAGTTCACATCAACTATCCAAGAAGACCATGTTGATTCTTGTG
GTGATTGGATCTATTTTTGTGCTTTTAGTTCTTGTGTTCATATTTATATTCCTCCACCAACGTACAAAGT
TAAGAAAACCAGAAGGGGTTGAGAATCCAGAATCAGAATATACTCCACCCTTGACCCTCAAGAGGTTTGT
ACCATATGAATTAGAACATGCTACTAGCTTCTTTAGTGAAGATAACATTATTGGTGCAAGCAGTTTGAGC
ACTGTGTACAAGGGTAGACTGGAAGATGGGCAGATCATAGCAGTAAAAAAGTTGAATTTGCATCAGTTCT
CTGAAGAGGCCAATAAGTGCTTTGATAGGGAGATCAACACCCTAAAACAACTGAGGCATAGGAATTTGGT
GAAGGTTCTAGGGTATGCCTGGGAGAGTGGAAAACTAAAGGCTTTAGTTCTGGAATACATGGAGAACGGG
AATTTGGATAGTATTATACATGACCCTGAGGTGGATCAGTCAAGGTGGACATTATCAGAGCGGATCAAAG
TTTTCATTTCCATTGCGACTGGGTTGGATTACCTGCATTCAGGTTATGATTTTCCTATCGTTCACTGTGA
CATGAAGCCTTCTAACATTCTTCTGGATGAAGATTGGGAAGCCCATGTAAGTGACTTTGGAACAGCTCGA
ATGCTAGGTGTTCATCTTCAAGATGGAAGAAGTCTGTCTGCAACATCAGCATTTGAAGGCACTATAGGCT
ACTTGGCACCAGGTAACTTATCACTATCCTTTCTCACTTATGAAGTTAATCTCCATTAATTTCGCTGTCA
GATTTACAAGATCATTTCATTGTCATAAATTTTCAGTAGAAAATGAGTGAAATAGTTTTAACAATCACAA
TCAGTTTGGACCAGGGATTCAGTCTTGCACATATAAATACCAGGTTTAACGTAGCAAACTAAAATCCTAA
AGCATTGCATATATATATATATATATATAGTGCTCTATTCAGCTATTTGTAAACAATGCTAAGGTCTCCA
TGGCTATTTCACTTTCAGAAGTCATAAATAATTATTAAAAAATTAAGTTCTTTTAATGAAAAGCGACTGG
AGCATTATAAGCTTGGAAGATAAATCTGTGTCATCCTTTAATTAAAACATGAATGCAGTGGTTGGTTTTA
CATAACAAAGGTCCCAGAGGTATATATGAAGCCACTGAATTCAAATACCAGATATCAAGTAGGGATATAA
GTTATTTTGCTTTTCCCATCTTCAGATTTCCCCTTTTTATTCCACTTGTTTGTCTTCAATATACTAAAAC
ATGTTTGTTTTCTTATCAGAGTTTGCATATATGACGAAAGTCACAACTAAAGTTGACATATTCAGCTTTG
GTATCATAGTCATGGAATTTCTCACTAAACGAAGGCCAACAGGACTAATAGAAGAGGATGGGCTGCCAAT
CAGTTTGCGTCAACTTGTGGAGAAAGCTCTTGCAAATGGAGAGAACGATCTTCATCGAATTGTGGATCCT
ATGCTGGCACTGAATATCTCCGAGGATCATGAGGAATTACTGAAAGAGCTACTTAAGATAGCATTGCTTT
GCACACAACCAAATCCTGAGGATCGACCTGACATAAATGAGGTGCTGTCTATCCTTTTGAAGCTAAGCAA
GCGCATAAAGGGTGGGCGCGCCGACCCAGCTTTCTTGTACAAAGTGGTTGATAACAGCGGGTTAATTAAC
ATCTTTTACCCATACGATGTTCCTGACTATGCGGGCTATCCCTATGACGTCCCGGACTATGCAGGATCCT
ATCCATATGACGTTCCAGATTACGCTGCTCAGTGCAGCGCTTAGAGCTCGAATTTCCCCGATCGTTCAAA
CATTTGGCAATAAAGTTTCTTAAGATTGAATCCTGTTGCCGGTCTTGCGATGATTATCATATAATTTCTG
TTGAATTACGTTAAGCATGTAATAATTAACATGTAATGCATGACGTTATTTATGAGATGGGTTTTTATGA
TTAGAGTCCCGCAATTATACATTTAATACGCGATAGAAAACAAAATATAGCGCGCAAACTAGGATAAATT
ATCGCGCGCGGTGTCATCTATGTTACTAGATCGGGAATTGGTTCCGGAACCAATTCGTAATCATGTCATA
GCTGTTTCCTGTGTGAAATTGTTATCCGCTCACAATTCCACACAACATACGAGCCGGAAGCATAAAGTGT
AAAGCCTGGGGTGCCTAATGAGTGAGCTAACTCACATTAGGCTGAATTAGGCGCGCCTATTTCTATTAAT
TCCCGATCTAGTAACATAGATGACACCGCGCGCGATAATTTATCCTAGTTTGCGCGCTATATTTTGTTTT
CTATCGCGTATTAAATGTATAATTGCGGGACTCTAATCATAAAAACCCATCTCATAAATAACGTCATGCA
TTACATGTTAATTATTACATGCTTAACGTAATTCAACAGAAATTATATGATAATCATCGCAAGACCGGCA
ACAGGATTCAATCTTAAGAAACTTTATTGCCAAATGTTTGAACGATCGGGGAAATTCGGGGGATCGATCC
CGCGAACTGTGGACGAGAACTGTGCCACCAAGCGTAAGGCCGTTCTCTCGCATTTGCCTTGCTAGGCTCG
CGCGAGTTGCTGGCTGAGGCGTTCTCGAAATCAGCTCTTGTTCGGTCGGCATCTACTCTATTCCTTTGCC
CTCGGACGAGTGCTGGGGCGTCGGTTTCCACTATCGGCGAGTACTTCTACACAGCCATCGGTCCAGACGG
CCGCGCTTCTGCGGGCGATTTGTGTACGCCCGACAGTCCCGGCTCCGGATCGGACGATTGCGTCGCATCG
ACCCTGCGCCCAAGCTGCATCATCGAAATTGCCGTCAACCAAGCTCTGATAGAGTTGGTCAAGACCAATG
CGGAGCATATACGCCCGGAGCCGCGGCGATCCTGCAAGCTCCGGATGCCTCCGCTCGAAGTAGCGCGTCT
GCTGCTCCATACAAGCCAACCACGGCCTCCAGAAGAAGATGTTGGCGACCTCGTATTGGGAATCCCCGAA
CATCGCCTCGCTCCAGTCAATGACCGCTGTTATGCGGCCATTGTCCGTCAGGACATTGTTGGAGCCGAAA
TCCGCGTGCACGAGGTGCCGGACTTCGGGGCAGTCCTCGGCCCAAAGCATCAGCTCATCGAGAGCCTGCG
CGACGGACGCACTGACGGTGTCGTCCATCACAGTTTGCCAGTGATACACATGGGGATCAGCAATCGCGCA
TATGAAATCACGCCATGTAGTGTATTGACCGATTCCTTGCGGTCCGAATGGGCCGAACCCGCTCGTCTGG
CTAAGATCGGCCGCAGCGATCGCATCCATGGCCTCCGCGACCGGCTGCAGAACAGCGGGCAGTTCGGTTT
CAGGCAGGTCTTGCAACGTGACACCCTGTGCACGGCGGGAGATGCAATAGGTCAGGCTCTCGCTGAATGC
CCCAATGTCAAGCACTTCCGGAATCGGGAGCGCGGCCGATGCAAAGTGCCGATAAACATAACGATCTTTG
TAGAAACCATCGGCGCAGCTATTTACCCGCAGGACATATCCACGCCCTCCTACATCGAAGCTGAAAGCAC
GAGATTCTTCGCCCTCCGAGAGCTGCATCAGGTCGGAGACGCTGTCGAACTTTTCGATCAGAAACTTCTC
GACAGACGTCGCGGTGAGTTCAGGCTTTTTCATATCTTATTGCCCCCCGGGATCAGATCTGGATTGAGAG
TGAATATGAGACTCTAATTGGATACCGAGGGGAATTTATGGAACGTCAGTGGAGCATTTTTGACAAGAAA
TATTTGCTAGCTGATAGTGACCTTAGGCGACTTTTGAACGCGCAATAATGGTTTCTGACGTATGTGCTTA
GCTCATTAAACTCCAGAAACCCGCGGCTGAGTGGCTCCTTCAACGTTGCGGTTCTGTCAGTTCCAAACGT
AAAACGGCTTGTCCCGCGTCATCGGCGGGGGTCATAACGTGACTCCCTTAATTCTCCGCTCATGATCTTG
ATCCCCTGCGCCATCAGATCCTTGGCGGCAAGAAAGCCATCCAGTTTACTTTGCAGGGCTTCCCAACCTT
ACCAGAGGGCGCCCCAGCTGGCAATTCCGGTTCGCTTGCTGTCCATAAAACCGCCCAGTCTAGCTATCGC
CATGTAAGCCCACTGCAAGCTACCTGCTTTCTCTTTGCGCTTGCGTTTTCCCTTGTCCAGATAGCCCAGT
AGCTGACATTCATCCGGGGTCAGCACCGTTTCTGCGGACTGGCTTTCTACGTGTTCCGCTTCCTTTAGCA
GCCCTTGCGCCCTGAGTGCTTGCGGCAGCGTGAAGCTGATCCGTCGAGATTAATAGAAATAAATTCAGCC
TAATTCGGCGTTAATTCAGTACATTAAAAACGTCCGCAATGTGTTATTAAGTTGTCTAAGCGTCAATTTG
TTTACACCACAATATATCCTGCCACCAGCCAGCCAACAGCTCCCCGACCGGCAGCTCGGCACAAAATCAC
CACTCGATACAGGCAGCCCATCAGTCCGGGACGGCGTCAGCGGGAGAGCCGTTGTAAGGCGGCAGACTTT
GCTCATGTTACCGATGCTATTCGGAAGAACGGCAACTAAGCTGCCGGGTTTGAAACACGGATGATCTCGC
GGAGGGTAGCATGTTGATTGTAACGATGACAGAGCGTTGCTGCCTGTGATCAATTCGGGCACGAACCCAG
TGGACATAAGCCTGTTCGGTTCGTAAGCTGTAATGCAAGTAGCGTATGCGCTCACGCAACTGGTCCAGAA
CCTTGACCGAACGCAGCGGTGGTAACGGCGCAGTGGCGGTTTTCATGGCTTGTTATGACTGTTTTTTTGG
GGTACAGTCTATGCCTCGGGCATCCAAGCAGCAAGCGCGTTACGCCGTGGGTCGATGTTTGATGTTATGG
AGCAGCAACGATGTTACGCAGCAGGGCAGTCGCCCTAAAACAAAGTTAAACATCATGGGGGAAGCGGTGA
TCGCCGAAGTATCGACTCAACTATCAGAGGTAGTTGGCGTCATCGAGCGCCATCTCGAACCGACGTTGCT
GGCCGTACATTTGTACGGCTCCGCAGTGGATGGCGGCCTGAAGCCACACAGTGATATTGATTTGCTGGTT
ACGGTGACCGTAAGGCTTGATGAAACAACGCGGCGAGCTTTGATCAACGACCTTTTGGAAACTTCGGCTT
CCCCTGGAGAGAGCGAGATTCTCCGCGCTGTAGAAGTCACCATTGTTGTGCACGACGACATCATTCCGTG
GCGTTATCCAGCTAAGCGCGAACTGCAATTTGGAGAATGGCAGCGCAATGACATTCTTGCAGGTATCTTC
GAGCCAGCCACGATCGACATTGATCTGGCTATCTTGCTGACAAAAGCAAGAGAACATAGCGTTGCCTTGG
TAGGTCCAGCGGCGGAGGAACTCTTTGATCCGGTTCCTGAACAGGATCTATTTGAGGCGCTAAATGAAAC
CTTAACGCTATGGAACTCGCCGCCCGACTGGGCTGGCGATGAGCGAAATGTAGTGCTTACGTTGTCCCGC
ATTTGGTACAGCGCAGTAACCGGCAAAATCGCGCCGAAGGATGTCGCTGCCGACTGGGCAATGGAGCGCC
TGCCGGCCCAGTATCAGCCCGTCATACTTGAAGCTAGACAGGCTTATCTTGGACAAGAAGAAGATCGCTT
GGCCTCGCGCGCAGATCAGTTGGAAGAATTTGTCCACTACGTGAAAGGCGAGATCACCAAGGTAGTCGGC
AAATAATGTCTAGCTAGAAATTCGTTCAAGCCGACGCCGCTTCGCGGCGCGGCTTAACTCAAGCGTTAGA
TGCACTAAGCACATAATTGCTCACAGCCAAACTATCAGGTCAAGTCTGCTTTTATTATTTTTAAGCGTGC
ATAATAAGCCCTACACAAATTGGGAGATATATCATGCATGACCAAAATCCCTTAACGTGAGTTTTCGTTC
CACTGAGCGTCAGACCCCGTAGAAAAGATCAAAGGATCTTC
